Addgene plasmid #166441: Pet22b-mEGFP-YAP-C-IDR
Purpose: Bacterial expression of 6x His tagged mEGFP-YAP1-C-IDR fusion protein
Depositing lab: Shuguo Sun. Depositing organization: Huazhong University of Science & Technology. Publication: Interferon-gamma induces tumor resistance to anti-PD-1 immunotherapy by promoting YAP phase separation. Yu M, Peng Z, Qin M, Liu Y, Wang J, Zhang C, Lin J, Dong T, Wang L, Li S, Yang Y, Xu S, Guo W, Zhang X, Shi M, Peng H, Luo X, Zhang H, Zhang L, Li Y, Yang XP, Sun S. Mol Cell. 2021 Feb 13. pii: S1097-2765(21)00010-1. doi: 10.1016/j.molcel.2021.01.010. PubMed 33606996.
Backbone
  Vector backbone: pet22b
  Vector type: Bacterial Expression
Growth in bacteria
  Bacterial resistance: Ampicillin, 100 μg/mL
  Growth temperature: 37°C
  Growth strain: DH5alpha
  Copy number: Low Copy
Gene/Insert
  Gene/Insert name: mEGFP, YAP-C-IDR(266-504)
  Species: H. sapiens (human)
  Entrez Gene: YAP1 (a.k.a. COB1, YAP, YAP-1, YAP2, YAP65, YKI)
  Cloning method: Gibson Cloning
Terms and licenses: Academic/Nonprofit Terms; Industry Terms: Not Available to Industry
How to cite: Pet22b-mEGFP-YAP-C-IDR was a gift from Shuguo Sun (Addgene plasmid # 166441 ; http://n2t.net/addgene:166441 ; RRID:Addgene_166441)
