[The description below was written by a language model from this plasmid's Addgene catalogue record and pLannotate feature annotations shown in this document.]
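Description:
Pet22b-mEGFP-YAP-C-IDR is a 6,834 nt bacterial expression plasmid built on the pET22b backbone for producing a His-tagged fluorescent fusion of monomeric EGFP with the C-terminal intrinsically disordered region of human YAP1 (residues 266–504). It is maintained in E. coli under ampicillin selection from the bla gene and its promoter. It replicates from a ColE1/pBR322-type origin accompanied by the bom site and the rop gene, which is consistent with the low copy number recorded in the catalogue. An f1 origin is also present, along with remnants of the pBR322 tetracycline resistance gene that are non-functional backbone fragments.

The expression cassette follows the standard pET design. A T7 promoter is followed by a lac operator and the strong T7 gene 10 ribosome binding site, and a T7 terminator closes the unit. The plasmid also carries lacI, so transcription is repressed until it is induced with IPTG in a host supplying T7 RNA polymerase. The open reading frame begins with a short match annotated as a capTEV fragment, which probably reflects an N-terminal His stretch. It then runs through mEGFP and a short linker into the YAP1 segment. The annotation tool labels this segment by homology to Xenopus yap1, but the catalogue specifies the human sequence. A His tag annotation follows the YAP1 segment, in line with the 6xHis tagging stated in the record. The short "SET1" hit near the terminator is likely a backbone match rather than a designed tag.

The insert was assembled by Gibson cloning. The plasmid serves to produce recombinant mEGFP-YAP-C-IDR protein, which can be purified by metal-affinity chromatography. The associated publication concerns YAP phase separation, so the fluorescent protein is presumably intended for in vitro condensate or droplet assays.
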