Features (pLannotate 1.2.2; 21 found; start..end, strand, type, name):
     12..440     +  rep_origin     f1 ori (sequence partly withheld): f1 bacteriophage origin of replication; arrow indicates direction of (+) strand synthesis
    493..597     +  promoter       AmpR promoter: bla
    598..1458    +  CDS            AmpR: β-lactamase; bla; confers resistance to ampicillin, carbenicillin, and related antibiotics
   1629..2217    +  rep_origin     ori: high-copy-number ColE1/pMB1/pBR322/pUC origin of replication
   2403..2542    -  misc_feature   bom: basis of mobility region from pBR322
   2644..2835    -  CDS            rop: Rop protein, which maintains plasmids at low copy number; rop
   2852..3232    +  CDS            YPB1_ECOLX: Protein predicted: Swiss-Prot protein existence level 4. From Escherichia coli.
   3304..3595    -  CDS            TcR (fragment): tetracycline efflux protein; tet; confers resistance to tetracycline
   3610..3631    -  protein_bind   CAP binding site: CAP binding activates transcription in the presence of cAMP. E. coli catabolite activator protein
   3644..4726    -  CDS            lacI: lac repressor; lacI; The lac repressor binds to the lac operator to inhibit transcription in E. coli. This inhibition can be relieved by adding lactose or isopropyl-β-D-thiogalactopyranoside (IPTG).
   4727..4804    -  promoter       lacI promoter: lacI
   4812..5091    -  CDS            TcR (fragment): tetracycline efflux protein; tet; confers resistance to tetracycline
   5113..5131    +  promoter       T7 promoter: promoter for bacteriophage T7 RNA polymerase
   5132..5156    +  protein_bind   lac operator: The lac repressor binds to the lac operator to inhibit transcription in E. coli. This inhibition can be relieved by adding lactose or isopropyl-β-D-thiogalactopyranoside (IPTG). lac repressor encoded by lacI
   5171..5193    +  RBS            RBS: efficient ribosome binding site from bacteriophage T7 gene 10 (Olins and Rangwala, 1989)
   5201..5219    +  CDS            capTEV™ (fragment): composite tag for in vivo biotinylation, TEV protease cleavage, and 6xHis tagging
   5221..5934    +  CDS            mEGFP: mEGFP is a basic (constitutively fluorescent) green fluorescent protein published in 2002, derived from Aequorea victoria. It has moderate acid sensitivity.
   5983..6633    +  CDS            yap1-b (fragment): YAP1B_XENLA - Also known as yap1 From Xenopus laevis (African clawed frog).
   6678..6695    +  CDS            9xHis (fragment): 9xHis affinity tag
   6705..6754    +  CDS            SET1 (fragment): solubility-enhancement tag derived from T7 phage gene 10B
   6762..6809    +  terminator     T7 terminator: transcription terminator for bacteriophage T7 RNA polymerase
>Addgene plasmid #166441 | Pet22b-mEGFP-YAP-C-IDR | addgene full sequence | sequence record 329748 | Addgene NGS Result
TGGCGAATGGG
[124 nt withheld, positions 12-135]
C
[91 nt withheld, positions 137-227]
A
[49 nt withheld, positions 229-277]
CCTTTGACGTTGGAGTCCACGTTCTTT
[37 nt withheld, positions 305-341]
ACCCTATCTCGGTCTATTCTTTTGATTTATAAGGGATTTTGCCGATTTCGGCCTATTGGTTAAAAAATGA
GCTGATTTAACAAAAATTTAACGCGAATTTTAACAAAATATTAACGCTTACAATTTAGGTGGCACTTTTC
GGGGAAATGTGCGCGGAACCCCTATTTGTTTATTTTTCTAAATACATTCAAATATGTATCCGCTCATGAG
ACAATAACCCTGATAAATGCTTCAATAATATTGAAAAAGGAAGAGTATGAGTATTCAACATTTCCGTGTC
GCCCTTATTCCCTTTTTTGCGGCATTTTGCCTTCCTGTTTTTGCTCACCCAGAAACGCTGGTGAAAGTAA
AAGATGCTGAAGATCAGTTGGGTGCACGAGTGGGTTACATCGAACTGGATCTCAACAGCGGTAAGATCCT
TGAGAGTTTTCGCCCCGAAGAACGTTTTCCAATGATGAGCACTTTTAAAGTTCTGCTATGTGGCGCGGTA
TTATCCCGTATTGACGCCGGGCAAGAGCAACTCGGTCGCCGCATACACTATTCTCAGAATGACTTGGTTG
AGTACTCACCAGTCACAGAAAAGCATCTTACGGATGGCATGACAGTAAGAGAATTATGCAGTGCTGCCAT
AACCATGAGTGATAACACTGCGGCCAACTTACTTCTGACAACGATCGGAGGACCGAAGGAGCTAACCGCT
TTTTTGCACAACATGGGGGATCATGTAACTCGCCTTGATCGTTGGGAACCGGAGCTGAATGAAGCCATAC
CAAACGACGAGCGTGACACCACGATGCCTGCAGCAATGGCAACAACGTTGCGCAAACTATTAACTGGCGA
ACTACTTACTCTAGCTTCCCGGCAACAATTAATAGACTGGATGGAGGCGGATAAAGTTGCAGGACCACTT
CTGCGCTCGGCCCTTCCGGCTGGCTGGTTTATTGCTGATAAATCTGGAGCCGGTGAGCGTGGGTCTCGCG
GTATCATTGCAGCACTGGGGCCAGATGGTAAGCCCTCCCGTATCGTAGTTATCTACACGACGGGGAGTCA
GGCAACTATGGATGAACGAAATAGACAGATCGCTGAGATAGGTGCCTCACTGATTAAGCATTGGTAACTG
TCAGACCAAGTTTACTCATATATACTTTAGATTGATTTAAAACTTCATTTTTAATTTAAAAGGATCTAGG
TGAAGATCCTTTTTGATAATCTCATGACCAAAATCCCTTAACGTGAGTTTTCGTTCCACTGAGCGTCAGA
CCCCGTAGAAAAGATCAAAGGATCTTCTTGAGATCCTTTTTTTCTGCGCGTAATCTGCTGCTTGCAAACA
AAAAAACCACCGCTACCAGCGGTGGTTTGTTTGCCGGATCAAGAGCTACCAACTCTTTTTCCGAAGGTAA
CTGGCTTCAGCAGAGCGCAGATACCAAATACTGTCCTTCTAGTGTAGCCGTAGTTAGGCCACCACTTCAA
GAACTCTGTAGCACCGCCTACATACCTCGCTCTGCTAATCCTGTTACCAGTGGCTGCTGCCAGTGGCGAT
AAGTCGTGTCTTACCGGGTTGGACTCAAGACGATAGTTACCGGATAAGGCGCAGCGGTCGGGCTGAACGG
GGGGTTCGTGCACACAGCCCAGCTTGGAGCGAACGACCTACACCGAACTGAGATACCTACAGCGTGAGCT
ATGAGAAAGCGCCACGCTTCCCGAAGGGAGAAAGGCGGACAGGTATCCGGTAAGCGGCAGGGTCGGAACA
GGAGAGCGCACGAGGGAGCTTCCAGGGGGAAACGCCTGGTATCTTTATAGTCCTGTCGGGTTTCGCCACC
TCTGACTTGAGCGTCGATTTTTGTGATGCTCGTCAGGGGGGCGGAGCCTATGGAAAAACGCCAGCAACGC
GGCCTTTTTACGGTTCCTGGCCTTTTGCTGGCCTTTTGCTCACATGTTCTTTCCTGCGTTATCCCCTGAT
TCTGTGGATAACCGTATTACCGCCTTTGAGTGAGCTGATACCGCTCGCCGCAGCCGAACGACCGAGCGCA
GCGAGTCAGTGAGCGAGGAAGCGGAAGAGCGCCTGATGCGGTATTTTCTCCTTACGCATCTGTGCGGTAT
TTCACACCGCAATGGTGCACTCTCAGTACAATCTGCTCTGATGCCGCATAGTTAAGCCAGTATACACTCC
GCTATCGCTACGTGACTGGGTCATGGCTGCGCCCCGACACCCGCCAACACCCGCTGACGCGCCCTGACGG
GCTTGTCTGCTCCCGGCATCCGCTTACAGACAAGCTGTGACCGTCTCCGGGAGCTGCATGTGTCAGAGGT
TTTCACCGTCATCACCGAAACGCGCGAGGCAGCTGCGGTAAAGCTCATCAGCGTGGTCGTGAAGCGATTC
ACAGATGTCTGCCTGTTCATCCGCGTCCAGCTCGTTGAGTTTCTCCAGAAGCGTTAATGTCTGGCTTCTG
ATAAAGCGGGCCATGTTAAGGGCGGTTTTTTCCTGTTTGGTCACTGATGCCTCCGTGTAAGGGGGATTTC
TGTTCATGGGGGTAATGATACCGATGAAACGAGAGAGGATGCTCACGATACGGGTTACTGATGATGAACA
TGCCCGGTTACTGGAACGTTGTGAGGGTAAACAACTGGCGGTATGGATGCGGCGGGACCAGAGAAAAATC
ACTCAGGGTCAATGCCAGCGCTTCGTTAATACAGATGTAGGTGTTCCACAGGGTAGCCAGCAGCATCCTG
CGATGCAGATCCGGAACATAATGGTGCAGGGCGCTGACTTCCGCGTTTCCAGACTTTACGAAACACGGAA
ACCGAAGACCATTCATGTTGTTGCTCAGGTCGCAGACGTTTTGCAGCAGCAGTCGCTTCACGTTCGCTCG
CGTATCGGTGATTCATTCTGCTAACCAGTAAGGCAACCCCGCCAGCCTAGCCGGGTCCTCAACGACAGGA
GCACGATCATGCGCACCCGTGGGGCCGCCATGCCGGCGATAATGGCCTGCTTCTCGCCGAAACGTTTGGT
GGCGGGACCAGTGACGAAGGCTTGAGCGAGGGCGTGCAAGATTCCGAATACCGCAAGCGACAGGCCGATC
ATCGTCGCGCTCCAGCGAAAGCGGTCCTCGCCGAAAATGACCCAGAGCGCTGCCGGCACCTGTCCTACGA
GTTGCATGATAAAGAAGACAGTCATAAGTGCGGCGACGATAGTCATGCCCCGCGCCCACCGGAAGGAGCT
GACTGGGTTGAAGGCTCTCAAGGGCATCGGTCGAGATCCCGGTGCCTAATGAGTGAGCTAACTTACATTA
ATTGCGTTGCGCTCACTGCCCGCTTTCCAGTCGGGAAACCTGTCGTGCCAGCTGCATTAATGAATCGGCC
AACGCGCGGGGAGAGGCGGTTTGCGTATTGGGCGCCAGGGTGGTTTTTCTTTTCACCAGTGAGACGGGCA
ACAGCTGATTGCCCTTCACCGCCTGGCCCTGAGAGAGTTGCAGCAAGCGGTCCACGCTGGTTTGCCCCAG
CAGGCGAAAATCCTGTTTGATGGTGGTTAACGGCGGGATATAACATGAGCTGTCTTCGGTATCGTCGTAT
CCCACTACCGAGATATCCGCACCAACGCGCAGCCCGGACTCGGTAATGGCGCGCATTGCGCCCAGCGCCA
TCTGATCGTTGGCAACCAGCATCGCAGTGGGAACGATGCCCTCATTCAGCATTTGCATGGTTTGTTGAAA
ACCGGACATGGCACTCCAGTCGCCTTCCCGTTCCGCTATCGGCTGAATTTGATTGCGAGTGAGATATTTA
TGCCAGCCAGCCAGACGCAGACGCGCCGAGACAGAACTTAATGGGCCCGCTAACAGCGCGATTTGCTGGT
GACCCAATGCGACCAGATGCTCCACGCCCAGTCGCGTACCGTCTTCATGGGAGAAAATAATACTGTTGAT
GGGTGTCTGGTCAGAGACATCAAGAAATAACGCCGGAACATTAGTGCAGGCAGCTTCCACAGCAATGGCA
TCCTGGTCATCCAGCGGATAGTTAATGATCAGCCCACTGACGCGTTGCGCGAGAAGATTGTGCACCGCCG
CTTTACAGGCTTCGACGCCGCTTCGTTCTACCATCGACACCACCACGCTGGCACCCAGTTGATCGGCGCG
AGATTTAATCGCCGCGACAATTTGCGACGGCGCGTGCAGGGCCAGACTGGAGGTGGCAACGCCAATCAGC
AACGACTGTTTGCCCGCCAGTTGTTGTGCCACGCGGTTGGGAATGTAATTCAGCTCCGCCATCGCCGCTT
CCACTTTTTCCCGCGTTTTCGCAGAAACGTGGCTGGCCTGGTTCACCACGCGGGAAACGGTCTGATAAGA
GACACCGGCATACTCTGCGACATCGTATAACGTTACTGGTTTCACATTCACCACCCTGAATTGACTCTCT
TCCGGGCGCTATCATGCCATACCGCGAAAGGTTTTGCGCCATTCGATGGTGTCCGGGATCTCGACGCTCT
CCCTTATGCGACTCCTGCATTAGGAAGCAGCCCAGTAGTAGGTTGAGGCCGTTGAGCACCGCCGCCGCAA
GGAATGGTGCATGCAAGGAGATGGCGCCCAACAGTCCCCCGGCCACGGGGCCTGCCACCATACCCACGCC
GAAACAAGCGCTCATGAGCCCGAAGTGGCGAGCCCGATCTTCCCCATCGGTGATGTCGGCGATATAGGCG
CCAGCAACCGCACCTGTGGCGCCGGTGATGCCGGCCACGATGCGTCCGGCGTAGAGGATCGAGATCTCGA
TCCCGCGAAATTAATACGACTCACTATAGGGGAATTGTGAGCGGATAACAATTCCCCTCTAGAAATAATT
TTGTTTAACTTTAAGAAGGAGATATACAATGCATCATCATCATCATCACGTGAGCAAGGGCGAGGAGCTG
TTCACCGGGGTGGTGCCCATCCTGGTCGAGCTGGACGGCGACGTAAACGGCCACAAGTTCAGCGTGTCCG
GCGAGGGCGAGGGCGATGCCACCTACGGCAAGCTGACCCTGAAGTTCATCTGCACCACCGGCAAGCTGCC
CGTGCCCTGGCCCACCCTCGTGACCACCCTGACCTACGGCGTGCAGTGCTTCAGCCGCTACCCCGACCAC
ATGAAGCAGCACGACTTCTTCAAGTCCGCCATGCCCGAAGGCTACGTCCAGGAGCGCACCATCTTCTTCA
AGGACGACGGCAACTACAAGACCCGCGCCGAGGTGAAGTTCGAGGGCGACACCCTGGTGAACCGCATCGA
GCTGAAGGGCATCGACTTCAAGGAGGACGGCAACATCCTGGGGCACAAGCTGGAGTACAACTACAACAGC
CACAACGTCTATATCATGGCCGACAAGCAGAAGAACGGCATCAAGGTGAACTTCAAGATCCGCCACAACA
TCGAGGACGGCAGCGTGCAGCTCGCCGACCACTACCAGCAGAACACCCCCATCGGCGACGGCCCCGTGCT
GCTGCCCGACAACCACTACCTGAGCACCCAGTCCAAGCTGAGCAAAGACCCCAACGAGAAGCGCGATCAC
ATGGTCCTGCTGGAGTTCGTGACCGCCGCCGGGATCACTCTCGGCATGGACGAGCTGTACAAGGGTGCGC
CGGGCAGCGCAGGCAGCGCTGCGGGTGGCAGCGGCCGTTTTGCCATGAACCAGAGAATCAGTCAGAGTGC
TCCAGTGAAACAGCCACCACCCCTGGCTCCCCAGAGCCCACAGGGAGGCGTCATGGGTGGCAGCAACTCC
AACCAGCAGCAACAGATGCGACTGCAGCAACTGCAGATGGAGAAGGAGAGGCTGCGGCTGAAACAGCAAG
AACTGCTTCGGCAGGCAATGCGGAATATCAATCCCAGCACAGCAAATTCTCCAAAATGTCAGGAGTTAGC
CCTGCGTAGCCAGTTACCAACACTGGAGCAGGATGGTGGGACTCAAAATCCAGTGTCTTCTCCCGGGATG
TCTCAGGAATTGAGAACAATGACGACCAATAGCTCAGATCCTTTCCTTAACAGTGGCACCTATCACTCTC
GAGATGAGAGTACAGACAGTGGACTAAGCATGAGCAGCTACAGTGTCCCTCGAACCCCAGATGACTTCCT
GAACAGTGTGGATGAGATGGATACAGGTGATACTATCAACCAAAGCACCCTGCCCTCACAGCAGAACCGT
TTCCCAGACTACCTTGAAGCCATTCCTGGGACAAATGTGGACCTTGGAACACTGGAAGGAGATGGAATGA
ACATAGAAGGAGAGGAGCTGATGCCAAGTCTGCAGGAAGCTTTGAGTTCTGACATCCTTAATTAGCGAAT
TCGAGCTCCGTCGACAAGCTTGCGGCCGCACTCGAGCACCACCACCACCACCACTGAGATCCGGCTGCTA
ACAAAGCCCGAAAGGAAGCTGAGTTGGCTGCTGCCACCGCTGAGCAATAACTAGCATAACCCCTTGGGGC
CTCTAAACGGGTCTTGAGGGGTTTTTTGCTGAAAGGAGGAACTATATCCGGAT
